>Addgene plasmid #217204 | pCMV-Tigger2 | addgene full sequence | sequence record 444758 | Addgene NGS Result
GACATTGATTATTGACTAGTTATTAATAGTAATCAATTACGGGGTCATTAGTTCATAGCCCATATATGGA
GTTCCGCGTTACATAACTTACGGTAAATGGCCCGCCTGGCTGACCGCCCAACGACCCCCGCCCATTGACG
TCAATAATGACGTATGTTCCCATAGTAACGCCAATAGGGACTTTCCATTGACGTCAATGGGTGGAGTATT
TACGGTAAACTGCCCACTTGGCAGTACATCAAGTGTATCATATGCCAAGTACGCCCCCTATTGACGTCAA
TGACGGTAAATGGCCCGCCTGGCATTATGCCCAGTACATGACCTTATGGGACTTTCCTACTTGGCAGTAC
ATCTACGTATTAGTCATCGCTATTACCATGGTGATGCGGTTTTGGCAGTACATCAATGGGCGTGGATAGC
GGTTTGACTCACGGGGATTTCCAAGTCTCCACCCCATTGACGTCAATGGGAGTTTGTTTTGGCACCAAAA
TCAACGGGACTTTCCAAAATGTCGTAACAACTCCGCCCCATTGACGCAAATGGGCGGTAGGCGTGTACGG
TGGGAGGTCTATATAAGCAGAGCTCTCTGGCTAACTAGAGAACCCACTGCTTACTGGCTTATCGAAATTA
ATACGACTCACTATAGGGAGACCCAAGCTTGGTACCGAGCTCGGATCCACTAGTAACGGCCGCCAGTGTG
CTGGAATTCGCCGCCACCATGGGCCCTATTCGTAGCGCGACCTCAGATGCAGGTAGCGCCCCTAAAAAAC
AGCGCAAGGTGATGACCCTGCAGGAAAAAGTGGAACTGCTGGACATGTATCGTCGTTTACGTAGCGCAGC
AGCAGTTGCACGCCACTTTAAAATTAACGAAAGCAGCGTGCGCACCATCGTGAAAAAGGAGAAGGAAATT
CGCGAAGCCGTTGCAGCAGCAACTCCTGCGGGTGCGAAAACCTTACATTTCCTGCGCAACACCTTCCTGA
GCCGCATAGAAAACGCCGCGTTCATGTGGGTGCAGGATTGCTACAAAAAAGGCATTCCGATCGACAGCAA
CATGATTCGCGAGAAGGCCAAGAGCCTGTACGATAACCTGAAACAGAAAGAAGGCGAAGGCAGCAAAGCG
GGCGAGTTCAACGCAAGCAAAGGCTGGTTTGACAACTTTCGCAAACGCTTCGGCCTGAAGAACGTGAAAA
TTACCGGCGAAGCGGCATCAGCAGACCAAGAAGCGGCAGACGAATTTCCGGATGCGATTAAGAAGATCAT
CGAGGAGAAAGGCTATCTGCCTGAACAGGTGTTCAACGCGGACGAAAGCGCCTTATTTTGGCGCAAGAAG
ATGCCTCAGCGCACCTTCATTAGCAAAGAAGAGAAGCGCGCGCCTGGTTTTAAAGCGGGTCGTGATCGTC
TGACCCTGCTGTTTTGTGCGAACGCGGTGGGTTTCATGATTCGCACCGCGCTGATTTATAAAGCCGCCAA
CCCTCGTGCGTTAAAGGGCAAAGACAAGCATCAGCTGCCGGTGTTCTGGCTGTATAACAAGAAAGCGTGG
ACCACCCGCACCTTATTTCTGGACTGGTTCCATCGCTGCTTTGTGCCTGAAGTGCGCAAATATCTGGCGA
GCAAGGGCCTGCCGTTTAAAGTGCTGCTGATCCTGGATAATGCGCCTGGTCATCCGGAACCGCATGAATT
TAACACCGAAGGCGTGGAGGTTGTGTATCTGCCGCCTAACACCACCTCACTGATTCAGCCGCTGGATCAG
GGTGTGATCCGCACCTTTAAAGCCCATTATACCCGCTATAGCATGGAGCGCATTGTGAACGCGATGGAAG
AAAACCCGGACCGCGAGAACATTATGAAGGTGTGGAAGGACTATACCATCGAAGATGCGATCGTGGTGAT
CGAAAAAGCCGTGAAGGCCATCAAACCGGAAACCATTAACAGCTGCTGGCGCAAACTGTGTCCTGACGTG
GTGCATGATTTTACCGGCTTCACCACCGAGCCTATTAAGGAAATCATGAAGGAGATTGTGGACATGGCGA
AAAAAGTTGGCGGCGAGGGCTTTCAAGATATGGACCTGGGCGAGATTCAGGAGCTGATCGACACCACCCC
TGAGGAACTGACCGAAGACGATCTGATGGAGATGAGCGCGAGCGAACCTGTGCCTGATGACGAAGAGGAG
GACGTGGAAGAAGCCGTGCCGGAAAACAAACTGACCCTGGACAACTTAGCGGAGGGCTTTCGCTTATTCA
AAACCGCCTTCGACTTCTTCTATGACATGGACCCTAGCATGATCCGCGCGCTGAAACTGAAACAGACCGT
GGAAGAAGGCTTAGTGCCGTATCGCAACATTTTTCGCGAGATGAAGAAACAGAAGAGCCAGACCGAGATT
ACCATGTACTTCCATAAAGTGACCCCGAGCGTTCCTGCAAGCCCTGCATCACCTTCAACCAGCAGCACTA
GCAGCGCGTCAGCAACCTTACGTCAACAGGACCAGCCTCTGCTGTTCCTGTTACTGCTGAGCCTGCTGAA
CGTGAAAACCATGCGCATGAAAACCTTCATGATGATCCACTTCCATCTGATGAACAGCAAGTATATCTTC
AGCAGCCTGTAATGAGCGGCCGCTCGAGCATGCATCTAGAGGGCCCTATTCTATAGTGTCACCTAAATGC
TAGAGCTCGCTGATCAGCCTCGACTGTGCCTTCTAGTTGCCAGCCATCTGTTGTTTGCCCCTCCCCCGTG
CCTTCCTTGACCCTGGAAGGTGCCACTCCCACTGTCCTTTCCTAATAAAATGAGGAAATTGCATCGCATT
GTCTGAGTAGGTGTCATTCTATTCTGGGGGGTGGGGTGGGGCAGGACAGCAAGGGGGAGGATTGGGAAGA
CAATAGCAGGCATGCTGGGGATGCGGTGGGCTCTATGGCTTCTGAGGCGGAAAGAACCAGCTGGGGCTCT
AGGGGGTATCCCC
[124 nt withheld, positions 2954-3077]
C
[91 nt withheld, positions 3079-3169]
A
[49 nt withheld, positions 3171-3219]
CCTTTGACGTTGGAGTCCACGTTCTTT
[37 nt withheld, positions 3247-3283]
ACCCTATCTCGGTCTATTCTTTTGATTTATAAGGGATTTTGCCGATTTCGGCCTATTGGTTAAAAAATGA
GCTGATTTAACAAAAATTTAACGCGAATTAATTCTGTGGAATGTGTGTCAGTTAGGGTGTGGAAAGTCCC
CAGGCTCCCCAGCAGGCAGAAGTATGCAAAGCATGCATCTCAATTAGTCAGCAACCAGGTGTGGAAAGTC
CCCAGGCTCCCCAGCAGGCAGAAGTATGCAAAGCATGCATCTCAATTAGTCAGCAACCATAGTCCCGCCC
CTAACTCCGCCCATCCCGCCCCTAACTCCGCCCAGTTCCGCCCATTCTCCGCCCCATGGCTGACTAATTT
TTTTTATTTATGCAGAGGCCGAGGCCGCCTCTGCCTCTGAGCTATTCCAGAAGTAGTGAGGAGGCTTTTT
TGGAGGCCTAGGCTTTTGCAAAAAGCTCCCCGAAATGACCGACCAAGCGACGCCCAACCTGCCATCACGA
GATTTCGATTCCACCGCCGCCTTCTATGAAAGGTTGGGCTTCGGAATCGTTTTCCGGGACGCCGGCTGGA
TGATCCTCCAGCGCGGGGATCTCATGCTGGAGTTCTTCGCCCACCCCAACTTGTTTATTGCAGCTTATAA
TGGTTACAAATAAAGCAATAGCATCACAAATTTCACAAATAAAGCATTTTTTTCACTGCATTCTAGTTGT
GGTTTGTCCAAACTCATCAATGTATCTTATCATGTCTGTATACCGTCGACCTCTAGCTAGAGCTTGGCGT
AATCATGGTCATAGCTGTTTCCTGTGTGAAATTGTTATCCGCTCACAATTCCACACAACATACGAGCCGG
AAGCATAAAGTGTAAAGCCTGGGGTGCCTAATGAGTGAGCTAACTCACATTAATTGCGTTGCGCTCACTG
CCCGCTTTCCAGTCGGGAAACCTGTCGTGCCAGCTGCATTAATGAATCGGCCAACGCGCGGGGAGAGGCG
GTTTGCGTATTGGGCGCTCTTCCGCTTCCTCGCTCACTGACTCGCTGCGCTCGGTCGTTCGGCTGCGGCG
AGCGGTATCAGCTCACTCAAAGGCGGTAATACGGTTATCCACAGAATCAGGGGATAACGCAGGAAAGAAC
ATGTGAGCAAAAGGCCAGCAAAAGGCCAGGAACCGTAAAAAGGCCGCGTTGCTGGCGTTTTTCCATAGGC
TCCGCCCCCCTGACGAGCATCACAAAAATCGACGCTCAAGTCAGAGGTGGCGAAACCCGACAGGACTATA
AAGATACCAGGCGTTTCCCCCTGGAAGCTCCCTCGTGCGCTCTCCTGTTCCGACCCTGCCGCTTACCGGA
TACCTGTCCGCCTTTCTCCCTTCGGGAAGCGTGGCGCTTTCTCATAGCTCACGCTGTAGGTATCTCAGTT
CGGTGTAGGTCGTTCGCTCCAAGCTGGGCTGTGTGCACGAACCCCCCGTTCAGCCCGACCGCTGCGCCTT
ATCCGGTAACTATCGTCTTGAGTCCAACCCGGTAAGACACGACTTATCGCCACTGGCAGCAGCCACTGGT
AACAGGATTAGCAGAGCGAGGTATGTAGGCGGTGCTACAGAGTTCTTGAAGTGGTGGCCTAACTACGGCT
ACACTAGAAGAACAGTATTTGGTATCTGCGCTCTGCTGAAGCCAGTTACCTTCGGAAAAAGAGTTGGTAG
CTCTTGATCCGGCAAACAAACCACCGCTGGTAGCGGTGGTTTTTTTGTTTGCAAGCAGCAGATTACGCGC
AGAAAAAAAGGATCTCAAGAAGATCCTTTGATCTTTTCTACGGGGTCTGACGCTCAGTGGAACGAAAACT
CACGTTAAGGGATTTTGGTCATGAGATTATCAAAAAGGATCTTCACCTAGATCCTTTTAAATTAAAAATG
AAGTTTTAAATCAATCTAAAGTATATATGAGTAAACTTGGTCTGACAGTTACCAATGCTTAATCAGTGAG
GCACCTATCTCAGCGATCTGTCTATTTCGTTCATCCATAGTTGCCTGACTCCCCGTCGTGTAGATAACTA
CGATACGGGAGGGCTTACCATCTGGCCCCAGTGCTGCAATGATACCGCGAGACCCACGCTCACCGGCTCC
AGATTTATCAGCAATAAACCAGCCAGCCGGAAGGGCCGAGCGCAGAAGTGGTCCTGCAACTTTATCCGCC
TCCATCCAGTCTATTAATTGTTGCCGGGAAGCTAGAGTAAGTAGTTCGCCAGTTAATAGTTTGCGCAACG
TTGTTGCCATTGCTACAGGCATCGTGGTGTCACGCTCGTCGTTTGGTATGGCTTCATTCAGCTCCGGTTC
CCAACGATCAAGGCGAGTTACATGATCCCCCATGTTGTGCAAAAAAGCGGTTAGCTCCTTCGGTCCTCCG
ATCGTTGTCAGAAGTAAGTTGGCCGCAGTGTTATCACTCATGGTTATGGCAGCACTGCATAATTCTCTTA
CTGTCATGCCATCCGTAAGATGCTTTTCTGTGACTGGTGAGTACTCAACCAAGTCATTCTGAGAATAGTG
TATGCGGCGACCGAGTTGCTCTTGCCCGGCGTCAATACGGGATAATACCGCGCCACATAGCAGAACTTTA
AAAGTGCTCATCATTGGAAAACGTTCTTCGGGGCGAAAACTCTCAAGGATCTTACCGCTGTTGAGATCCA
GTTCGATGTAACCCACTCGTGCACCCAACTGATCTTCAGCATCTTTTACTTTCACCAGCGTTTCTGGGTG
AGCAAAAACAGGAAGGCAAAATGCCGCAAAAAAGGGAATAAGGGCGACACGGAAATGTTGAATACTCATA
CTCTTCCTTTTTCAATATTATTGAAGCATTTATCAGGGTTATTGTCTCATGAGCGGATACATATTTGAAT
GTATTTAGAAAAATAAACAAATAGGGGTTCCGCGCACATTTCCCCGAAAAGTGCCACCTGACGTCGACGG
ATCGGGAGATCTCCCGATCCCCTATGGTGCACTCTCAGTACAATCTGCTCTGATGCCGCATAGTTAAGCC
AGTATCTGCTCCCTGCTTGTGTGTTGGAGGTCGCTGAGTAGTGCGCGAGCAAAATTTAAGCTACAACAAG
GCAAGGCTTGACCGACAATTGCATGAAGAATCTGCTTAGGGTTAGGCGTTTTGCGCTGCTTCGCGATGTA
CGGGCCAGATATACGCGTT
Features (pLannotate 1.2.2; 19 found; start..end, strand, type, name):
      1..380     +  enhancer       CMV enhancer: human cytomegalovirus immediate early enhancer
    381..584     +  promoter       CMV promoter: human cytomegalovirus (CMV) immediate early promoter
    580..613     +  LTR            5' LTR (truncated) (fragment): truncated 5' long terminal repeat (LTR) from HIV-1
    629..647     +  promoter       T7 promoter: promoter for bacteriophage T7 RNA polymerase
   2640..2658    -  promoter       SP6 promoter: promoter for bacteriophage SP6 RNA polymerase
   2684..2908    +  polyA_signal   bGH poly(A) signal: bovine growth hormone polyadenylation signal
   2912..2933    +  promoter       SV40 promoter (fragment): SV40 enhancer and early promoter
   2954..3382    +  rep_origin     f1 ori (sequence partly withheld): f1 bacteriophage origin of replication; arrow indicates direction of (+) strand synthesis
   3396..3725    +  promoter       SV40 promoter: SV40 enhancer and early promoter
   3738..3896    +  CDS            ble (fragment): BLE_KLEPN - Experimental evidence at protein level: Swiss-Prot protein existence level 1. Binding protein with a strong affinity to the bleomycin family of antibiotics. Binds to CL990; an antimitotic-antibiotic compound. From Klebsiella pneumoniae.
   3891..4012    +  polyA_signal   SV40 poly(A) signal: SV40 polyadenylation signal
   4085..4101    -  protein_bind   lac operator: The lac repressor binds to the lac operator to inhibit transcription in E. coli. This inhibition can be relieved by adding lactose or isopropyl-β-D-thiogalactopyranoside (IPTG). lac repressor encoded by lacI
   4109..4139    -  promoter       lac promoter: promoter for the E. coli lac operon
   4154..4175    -  protein_bind   CAP binding site: CAP binding activates transcription in the presence of cAMP. E. coli catabolite activator protein
   4188..4280    -  CDS            lacI (fragment): lac repressor; lacI; The lac repressor binds to the lac operator to inhibit transcription in E. coli. This inhibition can be relieved by adding lactose or isopropyl-β-D-thiogalactopyranoside (IPTG).
   4463..5051    -  rep_origin     ori: high-copy-number ColE1/pMB1/pBR322/pUC origin of replication
   5222..6082    -  CDS            AmpR: β-lactamase; bla; confers resistance to ampicillin, carbenicillin, and related antibiotics
   6083..6187    -  promoter       AmpR promoter: bla
   6246..6298    -  misc_feature   bom (fragment): basis of mobility region from pBR322
