[The description below was written by a language model from this plasmid's Addgene catalogue record and pLannotate feature annotations shown in this document.]
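Description:
pCMV-Tigger2 is a mammalian expression plasmid (about 6.5 kb) built on a pCMV backbone to produce the Tigger2 transposase, listed in the record as a synthetic insert. It is maintained in E. coli through a high-copy ColE1/pUC-type origin and selected with ampicillin via the β-lactamase gene and its native promoter. An f1 origin is also present, which in principle allows single-stranded DNA production. Small remnants of common cloning backbones (lac promoter/operator, CAP site, a lacI fragment and a bom fragment) are also annotated.

The expression cassette begins with the human cytomegalovirus immediate-early enhancer and promoter, followed by a T7 promoter, and ends with a reverse-facing SP6 promoter and the bovine growth hormone polyadenylation signal. The roughly 2 kb interval between the T7 and SP6 sites carries no automated annotation. This is where the transposase coding sequence would be expected to sit, although the feature table does not identify it directly, and the cloning sites are recorded as unknown. The phage promoters flanking this region could serve for in vitro transcription or as sequencing primer sites. Downstream, an SV40 early promoter and SV40 polyadenylation signal flank only a short fragment of a bleomycin-family resistance gene, so a functional mammalian selection marker does not appear to be present. The brief HIV-1 LTR match after the CMV promoter is a small fragment rather than evidence of a lentiviral design.

No transposon terminal repeats are annotated, consistent with a helper plasmid that supplies transposase in trans. It comes from a survey that tested many DNA transposons for activity in human cells as potential genome engineering tools.
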