Addgene plasmid #217204: pCMV-Tigger2
Purpose: Mammalian expression vector for expression of Tigger2 transposase (CMV promoter)
Depositing lab: Yong E Zhang. Depositing organization: Institute of Zoology, Chinese Academy of Sciences. Publication: Heterologous survey of 130 DNA transposons in human cells highlights their functional divergence and expands the genome engineering toolbox. Zhang T, Tan S, Tang N, Li Y, Zhang C, Sun J, Guo Y, Gao H, Cai Y, Sun W, Wang C, Fu L, Ma H, Wu Y, Hu X, Zhang X, Gee P, Yan W, Zhao Y, Chen Q, Guo B, Wang H, Zhang YE. Cell. 2024 Jul 11;187(14):3741-3760.e30. doi: 10.1016/j.cell.2024.05.007. Epub 2024 Jun 5. PubMed 38843831.
Backbone
  Vector backbone: pCMV
  Vector type: Mammalian Expression
Growth in bacteria
  Bacterial resistance: Ampicillin, 100 μg/mL
  Growth temperature: 37°C
  Growth strain: DH5alpha
  Copy number: High Copy
Gene/Insert
  Gene/Insert name: Tigger2 transposase
  Species: Synthetic
  Cloning method: Restriction Enzyme; 5′ cloning site Unknown (unknown if destroyed); 3′ cloning site Unknown (unknown if destroyed)
Terms and licenses: Academic/Nonprofit Terms; Industry Terms: Not Available to Industry
How to cite: pCMV-Tigger2 was a gift from Yong E Zhang (Addgene plasmid # 217204 ; http://n2t.net/addgene:217204 ; RRID:Addgene_217204)
